Addgene plasmid #228207: pET-Impact-T4gp41
Purpose: Expression in BL21(DE3) of T4 helicase
Depositing lab: Stephen Benkovic. Depositing organization: Pennsylvania State University.
Backbone
  Vector backbone: pET-Impact
  Vector type: Bacterial Expression
Growth in bacteria
  Bacterial resistance: Kanamycin, 50 μg/mL
  Growth temperature: 37°C
  Growth strain: DH5alpha
  Copy number: Unknown
Gene/Insert
  Gene/Insert name: 41
  Species: Escherichia phage T4
  Entrez Gene: 41 (a.k.a. T4p039)
  Promoter: T7
  Tag / fusion protein: Sce VMA intein-chitin binding domain (C terminal on backbone)
  Cloning method: Restriction Enzyme; 5′ cloning site NdeI (unknown if destroyed); 3′ cloning site SapI (destroyed during cloning)
  Sequencing primers: 5′ TAATACGACTCACTATAGGG
Terms and licenses: Academic/Nonprofit Terms; Industry Terms: Not Available to Industry
How to cite: pET-Impact-T4gp41 was a gift from Stephen Benkovic (Addgene plasmid # 228207 ; http://n2t.net/addgene:228207 ; RRID:Addgene_228207)
