[The description below was written by a language model from this plasmid's Addgene catalogue record and pLannotate feature annotations shown in this document.]
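Description:
pET-Impact-T4gp41 is a bacterial expression plasmid of about 8.2 kb, built on the pET-Impact backbone, for producing the bacteriophage T4 gene 41 replicative helicase in E. coli BL21(DE3). It is maintained through a ColE1/pMB1-type origin accompanied by the pBR322 bom site and the rop gene, which moderates copy number, and it is selected with kanamycin through an aph(3')-Ia resistance gene. An f1 origin is also present. Short tetracycline-resistance fragments and a partial AmpR promoter appear to be non-functional remnants of the backbone's construction.

The expression cassette has a T7 promoter followed immediately by a lac operator and the strong T7 gene 10 ribosome binding site. A plasmid-borne lacI gene with its own promoter supplies repressor, so transcription depends on host T7 RNA polymerase and is induced with IPTG. The gene 41 coding sequence was inserted between NdeI and SapI sites, with the SapI site destroyed during cloning, and it runs directly into the Saccharomyces cerevisiae VMA1 intein followed by the Bacillus circulans chitin binding domain. The fusion can be captured on chitin resin, and thiol-induced intein cleavage at the junction then releases the helicase without the affinity tag. The annotation also shows short His-tag and T7 gene 10B-derived fragments between the chitin binding domain and the T7 terminator. The record does not show whether these are translated as part of the fusion.

The encoded protein is the ATP-dependent 5'-to-3' helicase that unwinds duplex DNA at the T4 replication fork and cooperates with the primase. The plasmid therefore suits purification of the helicase for biochemical studies of the T4 replication system.
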