Features (pLannotate 1.2.2; 22 found; start..end, strand, type, name):
     12..440     +  rep_origin     f1 ori (sequence partly withheld): f1 bacteriophage origin of replication; arrow indicates direction of (+) strand synthesis
    493..550     +  promoter       AmpR promoter (fragment): bla
    559..1374    -  CDS            KanR: aminoglycoside phosphotransferase; aph(3')-Ia; confers resistance to kanamycin in bacteria or G418 (Geneticin®) in eukaryotes
   1496..2084    +  rep_origin     ori: high-copy-number ColE1/pMB1/pBR322/pUC origin of replication
   2270..2409    -  misc_feature   bom: basis of mobility region from pBR322
   2511..2702    -  CDS            rop: Rop protein, which maintains plasmids at low copy number; rop
   2719..3099    +  CDS            YPB1_ECOLX: Protein predicted: Swiss-Prot protein existence level 4. From Escherichia coli.
   3171..3462    -  CDS            TcR (fragment): tetracycline efflux protein; tet; confers resistance to tetracycline
   3477..3498    -  protein_bind   CAP binding site: CAP binding activates transcription in the presence of cAMP. E. coli catabolite activator protein
   3511..4593    -  CDS            lacI: lac repressor; lacI; The lac repressor binds to the lac operator to inhibit transcription in E. coli. This inhibition can be relieved by adding lactose or isopropyl-β-D-thiogalactopyranoside (IPTG).
   4594..4671    -  promoter       lacI promoter: lacI
   4679..4958    -  CDS            TcR (fragment): tetracycline efflux protein; tet; confers resistance to tetracycline
   4980..4998    +  promoter       T7 promoter: promoter for bacteriophage T7 RNA polymerase
   4999..5023    +  protein_bind   lac operator: The lac repressor binds to the lac operator to inhibit transcription in E. coli. This inhibition can be relieved by adding lactose or isopropyl-β-D-thiogalactopyranoside (IPTG). lac repressor encoded by lacI
   5038..5060    +  RBS            RBS: efficient ribosome binding site from bacteriophage T7 gene 10 (Olins and Rangwala, 1989)
   5068..6492    +  CDS            41: HELIC_BPT4 - Experimental evidence at protein level: Swiss-Prot protein existence level 1. ATP-dependent DNA helicase essential for viral DNA replication and recombination (PubMed:10871615). The helicase moves 5' -> 3' on the lagging strand template, unwinding the DNA duplex ahead of the leading strand polymerase at the replication fork and generating ssDNA for both leading and lagging strand synthesis (PubMed:11459969, PubMed:23578280). Interaction with the primase allows the primase to initiate lagging strand synthesis and fully activates the helicase (PubMed:22869700, PubMed:23578280). Load
   6493..7311    +  CDS            Sce VMA intein 5' region: 5' region of the intein from the yeast Vma1 subunit of the vacuolar ATPase (Chong et al., 1998); Saccharomyces cerevisiae VMA1
   7314..7844    +  CDS            Sce VMA intein 3' region: modified 3' region of the intein from the yeast Vma1 subunit of the vacuolar ATPase (Chong et al., 1998); Saccharomyces cerevisiae VMA1; C-terminal cleavage of this intein can be induced by thiols.
   7888..8043    +  CDS            CBD: chitin binding domain from chitinase A1 (Watanabe et al., 1994); Bacillus circulans chiA
   8065..8082    +  CDS            9xHis (fragment): 9xHis affinity tag
   8092..8141    +  CDS            SET1 (fragment): solubility-enhancement tag derived from T7 phage gene 10B
   8149..8196    +  terminator     T7 terminator: transcription terminator for bacteriophage T7 RNA polymerase
>Addgene plasmid #228207 | pET-Impact-T4gp41 | addgene full sequence | sequence record 453945 | Addgene NGS Result
TGGCGAATGGG
[124 nt withheld, positions 12-135]
C
[91 nt withheld, positions 137-227]
A
[49 nt withheld, positions 229-277]
CCTTTGACGTTGGAGTCCACGTTCTTT
[37 nt withheld, positions 305-341]
ACCCTATCTCGGTCTATTCTTTTGATTTATAAGGGATTTTGCCGATTTCGGCCTATTGGTTAAAAAATGA
GCTGATTTAACAAAAATTTAACGCGAATTTTAACAAAATATTAACGCTTACAATTTAGGTGGCACTTTTC
GGGGAAATGTGCGCGGAACCCCTATTTGTTTATTTTTCTAAATACATTCAAATATGTATCCGCTCATGAA
TTAATTCTTAGAAAAACTCATCGAGCATCAAATGAAACTGCAATTTATTCATATCAGGATTATCAATACC
ATATTTTTGAAAAAGCCGTTTCTGTAATGAAGGAGAAAACTCACCGAGGCAGTTCCATAGGATGGCAAGA
TCCTGGTATCGGTCTGCGATTCCGACTCGTCCAACATCAATACAACCTATTAATTTCCCCTCGTCAAAAA
TAAGGTTATCAAGTGAGAAATCACCATGAGTGACGACTGAATCCGGTGAGAATGGCAAAAGTTTATGCAT
TTCTTTCCAGACTTGTTCAACAGGCCAGCCATTACGCTCGTCATCAAAATCACTCGCATCAACCAAACCG
TTATTCATTCGTGATTGCGCCTGAGCGAGACGAAATACGCGATCGCTGTTAAAAGGACAATTACAAACAG
GAATCGAATGCAACCGGCGCAGGAACACTGCCAGCGCATCAACAATATTTTCACCTGAATCAGGATATTC
TTCTAATACCTGGAATGCTGTTTTCCCGGGGATCGCAGTGGTGAGTAACCATGCATCATCAGGAGTACGG
ATAAAATGCTTGATGGTCGGAAGAGGCATAAATTCCGTCAGCCAGTTTAGTCTGACCATCTCATCTGTAA
CATCATTGGCAACGCTACCTTTGCCATGTTTCAGAAACAACTCTGGCGCATCGGGCTTCCCATACAATCG
ATAGATTGTCGCACCTGATTGCCCGACATTATCGCGAGCCCATTTATACCCATATAAATCAGCATCCATG
TTGGAATTTAATCGCGGCCTAGAGCAAGACGTTTCCCGTTGAATATGGCTCATAACACCCCTTGTATTAC
TGTTTATGTAAGCAGACAGTTTTATTGTTCATGACCAAAATCCCTTAACGTGAGTTTTCGTTCCACTGAG
CGTCAGACCCCGTAGAAAAGATCAAAGGATCTTCTTGAGATCCTTTTTTTCTGCGCGTAATCTGCTGCTT
GCAAACAAAAAAACCACCGCTACCAGCGGTGGTTTGTTTGCCGGATCAAGAGCTACCAACTCTTTTTCCG
AAGGTAACTGGCTTCAGCAGAGCGCAGATACCAAATACTGTCCTTCTAGTGTAGCCGTAGTTAGGCCACC
ACTTCAAGAACTCTGTAGCACCGCCTACATACCTCGCTCTGCTAATCCTGTTACCAGTGGCTGCTGCCAG
TGGCGATAAGTCGTGTCTTACCGGGTTGGACTCAAGACGATAGTTACCGGATAAGGCGCAGCGGTCGGGC
TGAACGGGGGGTTCGTGCACACAGCCCAGCTTGGAGCGAACGACCTACACCGAACTGAGATACCTACAGC
GTGAGCTATGAGAAAGCGCCACGCTTCCCGAAGGGAGAAAGGCGGACAGGTATCCGGTAAGCGGCAGGGT
CGGAACAGGAGAGCGCACGAGGGAGCTTCCAGGGGGAAACGCCTGGTATCTTTATAGTCCTGTCGGGTTT
CGCCACCTCTGACTTGAGCGTCGATTTTTGTGATGCTCGTCAGGGGGGCGGAGCCTATGGAAAAACGCCA
GCAACGCGGCCTTTTTACGGTTCCTGGCCTTTTGCTGGCCTTTTGCTCACATGTTCTTTCCTGCGTTATC
CCCTGATTCTGTGGATAACCGTATTACCGCCTTTGAGTGAGCTGATACCGCTCGCCGCAGCCGAACGACC
GAGCGCAGCGAGTCAGTGAGCGAGGAAGCGGGGGAGCGCCTGATGCGGTATTTTCTCCTTACGCATCTGT
GCGGTATTTCACACCGCAATGGTGCACTCTCAGTACAATCTGCTCTGATGCCGCATAGTTAAGCCAGTAT
ACACTCCGCTATCGCTACGTGACTGGGTCATGGCTGCGCCCCGACACCCGCCAACACCCGCTGACGCGCC
CTGACGGGCTTGTCTGCTCCCGGCATCCGCTTACAGACAAGCTGTGACCGTCTCCGGGAGCTGCATGTGT
CAGAGGTTTTCACCGTCATCACCGAAACGCGCGAGGCAGCTGCGGTAAAGCTCATCAGCGTGGTCGTGAA
GCGATTCACAGATGTCTGCCTGTTCATCCGCGTCCAGCTCGTTGAGTTTCTCCAGAAGCGTTAATGTCTG
GCTTCTGATAAAGCGGGCCATGTTAAGGGCGGTTTTTTCCTGTTTGGTCACTGATGCCTCCGTGTAAGGG
GGATTTCTGTTCATGGGGGTAATGATACCGATGAAACGAGAGAGGATGCTCACGATACGGGTTACTGATG
ATGAACATGCCCGGTTACTGGAACGTTGTGAGGGTAAACAACTGGCGGTATGGATGCGGCGGGACCAGAG
AAAAATCACTCAGGGTCAATGCCAGCGCTTCGTTAATACAGATGTAGGTGTTCCACAGGGTAGCCAGCAG
CATCCTGCGATGCAGATCCGGAACATAATGGTGCAGGGCGCTGACTTCCGCGTTTCCAGACTTTACGAAA
CACGGAAACCGAAGACCATTCATGTTGTTGCTCAGGTCGCAGACGTTTTGCAGCAGCAGTCGCTTCACGT
TCGCTCGCGTATCGGTGATTCATTCTGCTAACCAGTAAGGCAACCCCGCCAGCCTAGCCGGGTCCTCAAC
GACAGGAGCACGATCATGCGCACCCGTGGGGCCGCCATGCCGGCGATAATGGCCTGCTTCTCGCCGAAAC
GTTTGGTGGCGGGACCAGTGACGAAGGCTTGAGCGAGGGCGTGCAAGATTCCGAATACCGCAAGCGACAG
GCCGATCATCGTCGCGCTCCAGCGAAAGCGGTCCTCGCCGAAAATGACCCAGAGCGCTGCCGGCACCTGT
CCTACGAGTTGCATGATAAAGAAGACAGTCATAAGTGCGGCGACGATAGTCATGCCCCGCGCCCACCGGA
AGGAGCTGACTGGGTTGAAGGCTCTCAAGGGCATCGGTCGAGATCCCGGTGCCTAATGAGTGAGCTAACT
TACATTAATTGCGTTGCGCTCACTGCCCGCTTTCCAGTCGGGAAACCTGTCGTGCCAGCTGCATTAATGA
ATCGGCCAACGCGCGGGGAGAGGCGGTTTGCGTATTGGGCGCCAGGGTGGTTTTTCTTTTCACCAGTGAG
ACGGGCAACAGCTGATTGCCCTTCACCGCCTGGCCCTGAGAGAGTTGCAGCAAGCGGTCCACGCTGGTTT
GCCCCAGCAGGCGAAAATCCTGTTTGATGGTGGTTAACGGCGGGATATAACATGAGCTGTCTTCGGTATC
GTCGTATCCCACTACCGAGATATCCGCACCAACGCGCAGCCCGGACTCGGTAATGGCGCGCATTGCGCCC
AGCGCCATCTGATCGTTGGCAACCAGCATCGCAGTGGGAACGATGCCCTCATTCAGCATTTGCATGGTTT
GTTGAAAACCGGACATGGCACTCCAGTCGCCTTCCCGTTCCGCTATCGGCTGAATTTGATTGCGAGTGAG
ATATTTATGCCAGCCAGCCAGACGCAGACGCGCCGAGACAGAACTTAATGGGCCCGCTAACAGCGCGATT
TGCTGGTGACCCAATGCGACCAGATGCTCCACGCCCAGTCGCGTACCGTCTTCATGGGAGAAAATAATAC
TGTTGATGGGTGTCTGGTCAGAGACATCAAGAAATAACGCCGGAACATTAGTGCAGGCAGCTTCCACAGC
AATGGCATCCTGGTCATCCAGCGGATAGTTAATGATCAGCCCACTGACGCGTTGCGCGAGAAGATTGTGC
ACCGCCGCTTTACAGGCTTCGACGCCGCTTCGTTCTACCATCGACACCACCACGCTGGCACCCAGTTGAT
CGGCGCGAGATTTAATCGCCGCGACAATTTGCGACGGCGCGTGCAGGGCCAGACTGGAGGTGGCAACGCC
AATCAGCAACGACTGTTTGCCCGCCAGTTGTTGTGCCACGCGGTTGGGAATGTAATTCAGCTCCGCCATC
GCCGCTTCCACTTTTTCCCGCGTTTTCGCAGAAACGTGGCTGGCCTGGTTCACCACGCGGGAAACGGTCT
GATAAGAGACACCGGCATACTCTGCGACATCGTATAACGTTACTGGTTTCACATTCACCACCCTGAATTG
ACTCTCTTCCGGGCGCTATCATGCCATACCGCGAAAGGTTTTGCGCCATTCGATGGTGTCCGGGATCTCG
ACGCTCTCCCTTATGCGACTCCTGCATTAGGAAGCAGCCCAGTAGTAGGTTGAGGCCGTTGAGCACCGCC
GCCGCAAGGAATGGTGCATGCAAGGAGATGGCGCCCAACAGTCCCCCGGCCACGGGGCCTGCCACCATAC
CCACGCCGAAACAAGCGCTCATGAGCCCGAAGTGGCGAGCCCGATCTTCCCCATCGGTGATGTCGGCGAT
ATAGGCGCCAGCAACCGCACCTGTGGCGCCGGTGATGCCGGCCACGATGCGTCCGGCGTAGAGGATCGAG
ATCTCGATCCCGCGAAATTAATACGACTCACTATAGGGGAATTGTGAGCGGATAACAATTCCCCTCTAGA
AATAATTTTGTTTAACTTTAAGAAGGAGATATACATATGGTAGAAATTATTCTTTCTCATCTCATATTTG
ATCAAGCTTATTTTTCAAAAGTTTGGCCATATATGGATTCAGAATATTTTGAAAGTGGTCCAGCTAAAAA
TACATTCAAATTAATTAAATCTCATGTTAATGAGTACCATAGCGTTCCATCTATTAATGCGTTAAATGTT
GCATTAGAAAATAGTTCATTTACTGAAACAGAATATTCTGGTGTAAAAACACTTATTTCAAAACTGGCTG
ATTCTCCGGAAGACCACAGCTGGTTAGTAAAAGAAACAGAAAAATATGTTCAGCAAAGGGCGATGTTTAA
TGCTACGTCTAAAATAATCGAAATTCAAACTAATGCTGAGCTTCCTCCGGAAAAACGAAATAAGAAAATG
CCGGATGTTGGTGCTATTCCTGACATCATGCGCCAGGCATTATCAATTTCATTTGATAGTTACGTTGGTC
ATGATTGGATGGATGACTACGAAGCACGTTGGCTATCTTATATGAATAAAGCTCGTAAGGTTCCATTTAA
ACTCAGAATTCTGAACAAAATTACGAAAGGCGGAGCTGAAACTGGAACACTGAACGTTTTAATGGCTGGC
GTTAACGTTGGTAAATCATTAGGATTGTGTTCATTAGCGGCAGATTATTTACAGCTCGGACATAATGTTC
TTTACATTTCCATGGAAATGGCAGAAGAAGTCTGTGCTAAACGTATTGACGCTAATATGCTTGATGTTTC
TCTTGATGACATTGATGATGGGCATATTTCTTACGCTGAGTATAAAGGAAAAATGGAAAAATGGCGTGAG
AAATCTACTCTTGGTCGTTTAATCGTTAAACAGTATCCTACTGGTGGAGCAGACGCTAATACATTTCGAT
CACTTTTAAACGAATTGAAGCTCAAGAAGAATTTTGTTCCAACAATCATTATTGTCGACTATCTAGGTAT
TTGTAAATCTTGCCGCATTAGAGTTTATTCAGAAAATAGTTACACAACTGTTAAAGCTATTGCAGAGGAA
TTACGTGCTCTGGCTGTTGAAACCGAAACTGTTCTTTGGACTGCAGCACAGGTTGGTAAACAAGCTTGGG
ACTCTTCCGATGTTAACATGAGCGATATTGCAGAATCTGCCGGTCTTCCAGCAACAGCCGATTTTATGCT
TGCGGTCATTGAAACCGAGGAGCTAGCAGCTGCTGAACAACAACTCATTAAGCAAATCAAATCACGATAT
GGTGATAAGAATAAGTGGAATAAGTTTTTGATGGGTGTTCAAAAAGGAAATCAAAAATGGGTAGAAATTG
AACAAGATTCTACTCCAACTGAAGTGAACGAAGTAGCAGGTTCACAACAGATTCAGGCTGAGCAGAATCG
CTATCAAAGAAATGAATCGACTCGAGCTCAGTTAGATGCTTTGGCGAATGAATTAAAATTTTGCTTTGCC
AAGGGTACCAATGTTTTAATGGCGGATGGGTCTATTGAATGTATTGAAAACATTGAGGTTGGTAATAAGG
TCATGGGTAAAGATGGCAGACCTCGTGAGGTAATTAAATTGCCCAGAGGAAGAGAAACTATGTACAGCGT
CGTGCAGAAAAGTCAGCACAGAGCCCACAAAAGTGACTCAAGTCGTGAAGTGCCAGAATTACTCAAGTTT
ACGTGTAATGCGACCCATGAGTTGGTTGTTAGAACACCTCGTAGTGTCCGCCGTTTGTCTCGTACCATTA
AGGGTGTCGAATATTTTGAAGTTATTACTTTTGAGATGGGCCAAAAGAAAGCCCCCGACGGTAGAATTGT
TGAGCTTGTCAAGGAAGTTTCAAAGAGCTACCCAATATCTGAGGGGCCTGAGAGAGCCAACGAATTAGTA
GAATCCTATAGAAAGGCTTCAAATAAAGCTTATTTTGAGTGGACTATTGAGGCCAGAGATCTTTCTCTGT
TGGGTTCCCATGTTCGTAAAGCTACCTACCAGACTTACGCTCCAATTCTTTATGAGAATGACCACTTTTT
CGACTACATGCAAAAAAGTAAGTTTCATCTCACCATTGAAGGTCCAAAAGTACTTGCTTATTTACTTGGT
TTATGGATTGGTGATGGATTGTCTGACAGGGCAACTTTTTCGGTTGATTCCAGAGATACTTCTTTGATGG
AACGTGTTACTGAATATGCTGAAAAGTTGAATTTGTGCGCCGAGTATAAGGACAGAAAAGAACCACAAGT
TGCCAAAACTGTTAATTTGTACTCTAAAGTTGTCAGAGGTAATGGTATTCGCAATAATCTTAATACTGAG
AATCCATTATGGGACGCTATTGTTGGCTTAGGATTCTTGAAGGACGGTGTCAAAAATATTCCTTCTTTCT
TGTCTACGGACAATATCGGTACTCGTGAAACATTTCTTGCTGGTATAATTGATTCTGATGGCTATGTTAC
TGATGAGCATGGTATTAAAGCAACAATAAAGACAATTCATACTTCTGTCAGAGATGGTTTGGTTTCCCTT
GCTCGTTCTTTAGGCTTAGTAGTCTCGGTTAACGCAGAACCTGCTAAGGTTGACATGAATGTCACCAAAC
ATAAAATTAGTTATGCTATTTATATGTCTGGTGGAGATGTTTTGCTTAACGTTCTTTCGAAGTGTGCCGG
CTCTAAAAAATTCAGGCCTGCTCCCGCCGCTGCTTTTGCACGTGAGTGCCGCGGATTTTATTTCGAGTTA
CAAGAATTGAAGGAAGACGATTATTATGGGATTACTTTATCTGATGATTCTGATCATCAGTTTTTGCTTG
GATCCCAGGTTGTCGTCCATGCATGCGGTGGCCTGACCGGTCTGAACTCAGGCCTCACGACAAATCCTGG
TGTATCCGCTTGGCAGGTCAACACAGCTTATACTGCGGGACAATTGGTCACATATAACGGCAAGACGTAT
AAATGTTTGCAGCCCCACACCTCCTTGGCAGGATGGGAACCATCCAACGTTCCTGCCTTGTGGCAGCTTC
AATGATAAGCGGCCGCACTCGAGCACCACCACCACCACCACTGAGATCCGGCTGCTAACAAAGCCCGAAA
GGAAGCTGAGTTGGCTGCTGCCACCGCTGAGCAATAACTAGCATAACCCCTTGGGGCCTCTAAACGGGTC
TTGAGGGGTTTTTTGCTGAAAGGAGGAACTATATCCGGAT
